Addgene plasmid #54837: mNeptune2-N1
Purpose: (Empty Backbone) Localization: N1 Cloning Vector, Excitation: 600, Emission: 650
Depositing lab: Michael Davidson. Depositing organization: Florida State University, Tallahassee.
Backbone
  Vector backbone: mNeptune2-N1
  Backbone size (bp): 4750
  Vector type: Mammalian Expression
  Selectable markers: Neomycin (select with G418)
  Tag / fusion protein: mNeptune2 (C terminal on backbone)
Growth in bacteria
  Bacterial resistance: Kanamycin, 50 μg/mL
  Growth temperature: 37°C
  Growth strain: DH5alpha
  Copy number: High Copy
Gene/Insert
  Gene/Insert name: None
  Tag / fusion protein: mNeptune2 (C terminal on backbone)
Terms and licenses: Academic/Nonprofit Terms; Industry Terms
Depositor comments: . Excitation = 600; Emission = 650
How to cite: mNeptune2-N1 was a gift from Michael Davidson (Addgene plasmid # 54837 ; http://n2t.net/addgene:54837 ; RRID:Addgene_54837)
