[The description below was written by a language model from this plasmid's Addgene catalogue record and pLannotate feature annotations shown in this document.]
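Description:
mNeptune2-N1 is an empty mammalian expression backbone of about 4.75 kb, built in the familiar "N1" cloning-vector layout for making fusions to the far-red fluorescent protein mNeptune2. The human cytomegalovirus immediate early enhancer and promoter sit upstream of a multiple cloning site, which is followed directly by the mNeptune2 coding sequence and an SV40 polyadenylation signal. A gene of interest cloned in frame into the multiple cloning site, without a stop codon, is therefore expressed with mNeptune2 attached to its C terminus. No insert is present in the deposited plasmid. mNeptune2 is annotated as having spectra similar to mNeptune but improved brightness, and the record lists excitation at 600 nm and emission at 650 nm.

The plasmid is propagated in E. coli through a high-copy ColE1/pUC-type origin, and it also carries an f1 phage origin, which allows single-stranded DNA production. A single Tn5 aminoglycoside phosphotransferase gene (NeoR/KanR) serves both hosts. A bacterial bla-type promoter drives it for kanamycin selection in bacteria, and the adjacent SV40 enhancer/early promoter drives it in mammalian cells for G418 selection of stable transfectants, with an HSV thymidine kinase polyadenylation signal terminating the cassette. The automated annotation also reports short fragments of SV40 large T antigen, ble and a bGH polyadenylation signal. These appear to be partial matches within flanking sequence rather than functional elements. The final CMV enhancer fragment is the start of the enhancer wrapping around the circular map. The vector is typically used to tag proteins for far-red live-cell localization imaging.
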