Features (pLannotate 1.2.2; 15 found; start..end, strand, type, name):
     16..319     +  enhancer       CMV enhancer: human cytomegalovirus immediate early enhancer
    320..523     +  promoter       CMV promoter: human cytomegalovirus (CMV) immediate early promoter
    546..626     +  misc_feature   MCS: multiple cloning site
    634..1368    +  CDS            mNeptune2 (sequence partly withheld): far-red fluorescent protein with spectra similar to those of mNeptune but improved brightness
   1384..1467    +  CDS            large T antigen (fragment): large T antigen from SV40 (simian virus 40)
   1490..1611    +  polyA_signal   SV40 poly(A) signal: SV40 polyadenylation signal
   1645..2073    -  rep_origin     f1 ori (sequence partly withheld): f1 bacteriophage origin of replication; arrow indicates direction of (+) strand synthesis
   2100..2204    +  promoter       AmpR promoter: bla
   2206..2563    +  promoter       SV40 promoter: SV40 enhancer and early promoter
   2598..3392    +  CDS            NeoR/KanR: aminoglycoside phosphotransferase from Tn5; aph(3')-II (or nptII); confers resistance to neomycin, kanamycin, and G418 (Geneticin®)
   3413..3565    +  CDS            ble (fragment): BLE_KLEPN - Experimental evidence at protein level: Swiss-Prot protein existence level 1. Binding protein with a strong affinity to the bleomycin family of antibiotics. Binds to CL990; an antimitotic-antibiotic compound. From Klebsiella pneumoniae.
   3624..3671    +  polyA_signal   HSV TK poly(A) signal: herpes simplex virus thymidine kinase polyadenylation signal (Cole and Stacy, 1985)
   3762..3778    -  polyA_signal   bGH poly(A) signal (fragment): bovine growth hormone polyadenylation signal
   4000..4588    +  rep_origin     ori: high-copy-number ColE1/pMB1/pBR322/pUC origin of replication
   4703..4747    +  enhancer       CMV enhancer (fragment): human cytomegalovirus immediate early enhancer
>Addgene plasmid #54837 | mNeptune2-N1 | addgene full sequence | sequence record 162708 | Addgene NGS Result
ATATATGGAGTTCCGCGTTACATAACTTACGGTAAATGGCCCGCCTGGCTGACCGCCCAACGACCCCCGC
CCATTGACGTCAATAATGACGTATGTTCCCATAGTAACGCCAATAGGGACTTTCCATTGACGTCAATGGG
TGGAGTATTTACGGTAAACTGCCCACTTGGCAGTACATCAAGTGTATCATATGCCAAGTACGCCCCCTAT
TGACGTCAATGACGGTAAATGGCCCGCCTGGCATTATGCCCAGTACATGACCTTATGGGACTTTCCTACT
TGGCAGTACATCTACGTATTAGTCATCGCTATTACCATGGTGATGCGGTTTTGGCAGTACATCAATGGGC
GTGGATAGCGGTTTGACTCACGGGGATTTCCAAGTCTCCACCCCATTGACGTCAATGGGAGTTTGTTTTG
GCACCAAAATCAACGGGACTTTCCAAAATGTCGTAACAACTCCGCCCCATTGACGCAAATGGGCGGTAGG
CGTGTACGGTGGGAGGTCTATATAAGCAGAGCTGGTTTAGTGAACCGTCAGATCCGCTAGCGCTACCGGA
CTCAGATCTCGAGCTCAAGCTTCGAATTCTGCAGTCGACGGTACCGCGGGCCCGGGATCCACCGGTCGCC
ACC
[732 nt withheld, positions 634-1365]
TAAGCGGCCGCGACTCTAGATCATAATCAGCCATACCACATTTGTAGAGGTTTTACTTGCTTTAAAAAAC
CTCCCACACCTCCCCCTGAACCTGAAACATAAAATGAATGCAATTGTTGTTGTTAACTTGTTTATTGCAG
CTTATAATGGTTACAAATAAAGCAATAGCATCACAAATTTCACAAATAAAGCATTTTTTTCACTGCATTC
TAGTTGTGGTTTGTCCAAACTCATCAATGTATCTTAAGGCGTAAATTGTAAGCGTTAATATTTTGTTAAA
ATTCGCGTTAAATTTTTGTTAAATCAGCTCATTTTTTAACCAATAGGCCGAAATCGGCAAAATCCCTTAT
AAATCAAAAGAATAGACCGAGATAGGGT
[37 nt withheld, positions 1744-1780]
AAAGAACGTGGACTCCAACGTCAAAGG
[49 nt withheld, positions 1808-1856]
T
[91 nt withheld, positions 1858-1948]
G
[124 nt withheld, positions 1950-2073]
CAGGTGGCACTTTTCGGGGAAATGTGCGCGGAACCCCTATTTGTTTATTTTTCTAAATACATTCAAATAT
GTATCCGCTCATGAGACAATAACCCTGATAAATGCTTCAATAATATTGAAAAAGGAAGAGTCCTGAGGCG
GAAAGAACCAGCTGTGGAATGTGTGTCAGTTAGGGTGTGGAAAGTCCCCAGGCTCCCCAGCAGGCAGAAG
TATGCAAAGCATGCATCTCAATTAGTCAGCAACCAGGTGTGGAAAGTCCCCAGGCTCCCCAGCAGGCAGA
AGTATGCAAAGCATGCATCTCAATTAGTCAGCAACCATAGTCCCGCCCCTAACTCCGCCCATCCCGCCCC
TAACTCCGCCCAGTTCCGCCCATTCTCCGCCCCATGGCTGACTAATTTTTTTTATTTATGCAGAGGCCGA
GGCCGCCTCGGCCTCTGAGCTATTCCAGAAGTAGTGAGGAGGCTTTTTTGGAGGCCTAGGCTTTTGCAAA
GATCGATCAAGAGACAGGATGAGGATCGTTTCGCATGATTGAACAAGATGGATTGCACGCAGGTTCTCCG
GCCGCTTGGGTGGAGAGGCTATTCGGCTATGACTGGGCACAACAGACAATCGGCTGCTCTGATGCCGCCG
TGTTCCGGCTGTCAGCGCAGGGGCGCCCGGTTCTTTTTGTCAAGACCGACCTGTCCGGTGCCCTGAATGA
ACTGCAAGACGAGGCAGCGCGGCTATCGTGGCTGGCCACGACGGGCGTTCCTTGCGCAGCTGTGCTCGAC
GTTGTCACTGAAGCGGGAAGGGACTGGCTGCTATTGGGCGAAGTGCCGGGGCAGGATCTCCTGTCATCTC
ACCTTGCTCCTGCCGAGAAAGTATCCATCATGGCTGATGCAATGCGGCGGCTGCATACGCTTGATCCGGC
TACCTGCCCATTCGACCACCAAGCGAAACATCGCATCGAGCGAGCACGTACTCGGATGGAAGCCGGTCTT
GTCGATCAGGATGATCTGGACGAAGAGCATCAGGGGCTCGCGCCAGCCGAACTGTTCGCCAGGCTCAAGG
CGAGCATGCCCGACGGCGAGGATCTCGTCGTGACCCATGGCGATGCCTGCTTGCCGAATATCATGGTGGA
AAATGGCCGCTTTTCTGGATTCATCGACTGTGGCCGGCTGGGTGTGGCGGACCGCTATCAGGACATAGCG
TTGGCTACCCGTGATATTGCTGAAGAGCTTGGCGGCGAATGGGCTGACCGCTTCCTCGTGCTTTACGGTA
TCGCCGCTCCCGATTCGCAGCGCATCGCCTTCTATCGCCTTCTTGACGAGTTCTTCTGAGCGGGACTCTG
GGGTTCGAAATGACCGACCAAGCGACGCCCAACCTGCCATCACGAGATTTCGATTCCACCGCCGCCTTCT
ATGAAAGGTTGGGCTTCGGAATCGTTTTCCGGGACGCCGGCTGGATGATCCTCCAGCGCGGGGATCTCAT
GCTGGAGTTCTTCGCCCACCCTAGGGGGAGGCTAACTGAAACACGGAAGGAGACAATACCGGAAGGAACC
CGCGCTATGACGGCAATAAAAAGACAGAATAAAACGCACGGTGTTGGGTCGTTTGTTCATAAACGCGGGG
TTCGGTCCCAGGGCTGGCACTCTGTCGATACCCCACCGAGACCCCATTGGGGCCAATACGCCCGCGTTTC
TTCCTTTTCCCCACCCCACCCCCCAAGTTCGGGTGAAGGCCCAGGGCTCGCAGCCAACGTCGGGGCGGCA
GGCCCTGCCATAGCCTCAGGTTACTCATATATACTTTAGATTGATTTAAAACTTCATTTTTAATTTAAAA
GGATCTAGGTGAAGATCCTTTTTGATAATCTCATGACCAAAATCCCTTAACGTGAGTTTTCGTTCCACTG
AGCGTCAGACCCCGTAGAAAAGATCAAAGGATCTTCTTGAGATCCTTTTTTTCTGCGCGTAATCTGCTGC
TTGCAAACAAAAAAACCACCGCTACCAGCGGTGGTTTGTTTGCCGGATCAAGAGCTACCAACTCTTTTTC
CGAAGGTAACTGGCTTCAGCAGAGCGCAGATACCAAATACTGTTCTTCTAGTGTAGCCGTAGTTAGGCCA
CCACTTCAAGAACTCTGTAGCACCGCCTACATACCTCGCTCTGCTAATCCTGTTACCAGTGGCTGCTGCC
AGTGGCGATAAGTCGTGTCTTACCGGGTTGGACTCAAGACGATAGTTACCGGATAAGGCGCAGCGGTCGG
GCTGAACGGGGGGTTCGTGCACACAGCCCAGCTTGGAGCGAACGACCTACACCGAACTGAGATACCTACA
GCGTGAGCTATGAGAAAGCGCCACGCTTCCCGAAGGGAGAAAGGCGGACAGGTATCCGGTAAGCGGCAGG
GTCGGAACAGGAGAGCGCACGAGGGAGCTTCCAGGGGGAAACGCCTGGTATCTTTATAGTCCTGTCGGGT
TTCGCCACCTCTGACTTGAGCGTCGATTTTTGTGATGCTCGTCAGGGGGGCGGAGCCTATGGAAAAACGC
CAGCAACGCGGCCTTTTTACGGTTCCTGGCCTTTTGCTGGCCTTTTGCTCACATGTTCTTTCCTGCGTTA
TCCCCTGATTCTGTGGATAACCGTATTACCGCCATGCATTAGTTATTAATAGTAATCAATTACGGGGTCA
TTAGTTCATAGCCC
