>Addgene plasmid #54837 | mNeptune2-N1 | addgene partial sequence | sequence record 90154 | CMV-F 5'-CGCAAATGGGCGGTAGGCGTG-3'
GTGAACCGTCAGATCCGCTAGCGCTACCGGACTCAGATCTCGAGCTCAAGCTTCGAATTCTGCAGTCGAC
GGTACCGCGGGCCCGGGATCCACCGGTCGCCACC
[732 nt withheld, positions 105-836]
TAAGCGGCCGCGACTCTAGATCATA
